Addgene plasmid #182006: pcDNA5/FRT/TO_LAMP1_STf
Purpose: CMV overexpression of SNAP-tag fast in the lysosome of mammalian cell lines
Depositing lab: Kai Johnsson. Depositing organization: Max Planck Institute for Medical Research. Publication: Live-Cell Fluorescence Lifetime Multiplexing Using Synthetic Fluorescent Probes. Frei MS, Koch B, Hiblot J, Johnsson K. ACS Chem Biol. 2022 Jun 17;17(6):1321-1327. doi: 10.1021/acschembio.2c00041. Epub 2022 May 18. PubMed 35584304.
Backbone
  Vector backbone: pcDNA5/FRT/TO
  Backbone size w/o insert (bp): 5100
  Vector type: Mammalian Expression
  Selectable markers: Hygromycin
Growth in bacteria
  Bacterial resistance: Ampicillin, 100 μg/mL
  Growth temperature: 37°C
  Growth strain: DH5alpha
  Copy number: High Copy
Gene/Insert
  Gene/Insert name: LAMP1_STf
  Species: H. sapiens (human), Synthetic
  Insert size (bp): 1860
  Mutation: Fast mutation on SNAP-tag E30R
  Promoter: CMV
  Cloning method: Gibson Cloning
Terms and licenses: Academic/Nonprofit Terms; Industry Terms: Not Available to Industry
How to cite: pcDNA5/FRT/TO_LAMP1_STf was a gift from Kai Johnsson (Addgene plasmid # 182006 ; http://n2t.net/addgene:182006 ; RRID:Addgene_182006)
