[The description below was written by a language model from this plasmid's Addgene catalogue record and pLannotate feature annotations shown in this document.]
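Description:
pcDNA5/FRT/TO_LAMP1_STf is a mammalian expression plasmid of about 7 kb built on the pcDNA5/FRT/TO backbone. It is designed to place the self-labelling SNAP-tag fast (STf) protein at lysosomes in cultured mammalian cells. In E. coli it is propagated as a high-copy plasmid through a ColE1/pUC-type origin, with selection by the β-lactamase (AmpR) gene. A partial f1 origin and small lac-region remnants are also annotated as backbone features.

The expression cassette uses the human CMV immediate-early enhancer and promoter, followed directly by short elements annotated as tet operator-containing fragments. This matches the "TO" design of the backbone, in which transcription is repressed in cells expressing the Tet repressor and induced by tetracycline or doxycycline. In cells without the repressor the promoter is constitutive. Downstream lies the roughly 1.9 kb insert, in which human LAMP1, a lysosomal membrane protein, is joined through a short linker region to a C-terminal SNAP-tag. The feature table annotates the SNAP-tag as an MGMT fragment because it was engineered from human O6-alkylguanine-DNA alkyltransferase. The record notes an E30R "fast" mutation in the tag. A bGH polyadenylation signal ends the transcript.

An FRT site sits immediately upstream of a hygromycin resistance coding sequence with an SV40 poly(A) signal. No full promoter is annotated in front of this gene, so FLP-mediated integration into a matching genomic FRT acceptor locus is expected to activate hygromycin resistance and allow selection of isogenic stable lines. The construct is used to label lysosomes with synthetic fluorescent SNAP substrates in live cells, and the associated publication concerns fluorescence lifetime multiplexing.
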