Features (pLannotate 1.2.2; 23 found; start..end, strand, type, name):
     28..80      -  misc_feature   bom (fragment): basis of mobility region from pBR322
    235..614     +  enhancer       CMV enhancer: human cytomegalovirus immediate early enhancer
    615..818     +  promoter       CMV promoter: human cytomegalovirus (CMV) immediate early promoter
    820..839     +  promoter       PLtetO-1 promoter (fragment): modified phage lambda PL promoter with tet operator sites (Lutz and Bujard, 1997)
    841..860     +  promoter       PLtetO-1 promoter (fragment): modified phage lambda PL promoter with tet operator sites (Lutz and Bujard, 1997)
    868..901     +  promoter       TRE3GV promoter (fragment): 3rd-generation Tet-responsive promoter that can be activated by binding of Tet-On® 3G, optimized for retroviral and lentiviral vectors
   1043..2293    +  CDS            LAMP1: LAMP1_HUMAN - Experimental evidence at protein level: Swiss-Prot protein existence level 1. (Microbial infection) Acts as a receptor for Lassa virus protein. From Homo sapiens (Human).
   2327..2353    +  misc_feature   MCS (fragment): multiple cloning site
   2363..2905    +  CDS            MGMT (fragment): MGMT_HUMAN - Experimental evidence at protein level: Swiss-Prot protein existence level 1. Involved in the cellular defense against the biological effects of O6-methylguanine (O6-MeG) and O4-methylthymine (O4-MeT) in DNA. Repairs the methylated nucleobase in DNA by stoichiometrically transferring the methyl group to a cysteine residue in the enzyme. This is a suicide reaction: the enzyme is irreversibly inactivated. From Homo sapiens (Human).
   2955..3179    +  polyA_signal   bGH poly(A) signal: bovine growth hormone polyadenylation signal
   3183..3204    +  promoter       SV40 promoter (fragment): SV40 enhancer and early promoter
   3225..3458    +  rep_origin     f1 ori (fragment) (sequence partly withheld): f1 bacteriophage origin of replication; arrow indicates direction of (+) strand synthesis
   3463..3510    +  protein_bind   FRT: FLP-mediated recombination occurs in the 8-bp core sequence TCTAGAAA (Turan and Bode, 2011). FLP recombinase from the Saccharomyces cerevisiae 2μ plasmid
   3518..4540    +  CDS            HygR: aminoglycoside phosphotransferase from E. coli; aph(4)-Ia; confers resistance to hygromycin
   4550..4675    +  CDS            ble (fragment): BLE_KLEPN - Experimental evidence at protein level: Swiss-Prot protein existence level 1. Binding protein with a strong affinity to the bleomycin family of antibiotics. Binds to CL990; an antimitotic-antibiotic compound. From Klebsiella pneumoniae.
   4670..4791    +  polyA_signal   SV40 poly(A) signal: SV40 polyadenylation signal
   4864..4880    -  protein_bind   lac operator: The lac repressor binds to the lac operator to inhibit transcription in E. coli. This inhibition can be relieved by adding lactose or isopropyl-β-D-thiogalactopyranoside (IPTG). lac repressor encoded by lacI
   4888..4918    -  promoter       lac promoter: promoter for the E. coli lac operon
   4933..4954    -  protein_bind   CAP binding site: CAP binding activates transcription in the presence of cAMP. E. coli catabolite activator protein
   4967..5059    -  CDS            lacI (fragment): lac repressor; lacI; The lac repressor binds to the lac operator to inhibit transcription in E. coli. This inhibition can be relieved by adding lactose or isopropyl-β-D-thiogalactopyranoside (IPTG).
   5242..5830    -  rep_origin     ori: high-copy-number ColE1/pMB1/pBR322/pUC origin of replication
   6001..6861    -  CDS            AmpR: β-lactamase; bla; confers resistance to ampicillin, carbenicillin, and related antibiotics
   6862..6966    -  promoter       AmpR promoter: bla
>Addgene plasmid #182006 | pcDNA5/FRT/TO_LAMP1_STf | addgene full sequence | sequence record 355919 | Addgene NGS Result
GACGGATCGGGAGATCTCCCGATCCCCTATGGTGCACTCTCAGTACAATCTGCTCTGATGCCGCATAGTT
AAGCCAGTATCTGCTCCCTGCTTGTGTGTTGGAGGTCGCTGAGTAGTGCGCGAGCAAAATTTAAGCTACA
ACAAGGCAAGGCTTGACCGACAATTGCATGAAGAATCTGCTTAGGGTTAGGCGTTTTGCGCTGCTTCGCG
ATGTACGGGCCAGATATACGCGTTGACATTGATTATTGACTAGTTATTAATAGTAATCAATTACGGGGTC
ATTAGTTCATAGCCCATATATGGAGTTCCGCGTTACATAACTTACGGTAAATGGCCCGCCTGGCTGACCG
CCCAACGACCCCCGCCCATTGACGTCAATAATGACGTATGTTCCCATAGTAACGCCAATAGGGACTTTCC
ATTGACGTCAATGGGTGGAGTATTTACGGTAAACTGCCCACTTGGCAGTACATCAAGTGTATCATATGCC
AAGTACGCCCCCTATTGACGTCAATGACGGTAAATGGCCCGCCTGGCATTATGCCCAGTACATGACCTTA
TGGGACTTTCCTACTTGGCAGTACATCTACGTATTAGTCATCGCTATTACCATGGTGATGCGGTTTTGGC
AGTACATCAATGGGCGTGGATAGCGGTTTGACTCACGGGGATTTCCAAGTCTCCACCCCATTGACGTCAA
TGGGAGTTTGTTTTGGCACCAAAATCAACGGGACTTTCCAAAATGTCGTAACAACTCCGCCCCATTGACG
CAAATGGGCGGTAGGCGTGTACGGTGGGAGGTCTATATAAGCAGAGCTCTCCCTATCAGTGATAGAGATC
TCCCTATCAGTGATAGAGATCGTCGACGAGCTCGTTTAGTGAACCGTCAGATCGCCTGGAGACGCCATCC
ACGCTGTTTTGACCTCCATAGAAGACACCGGGACCGATCCAGCCTCCGGACTCTAGCGTTTAAACTTAAG
CTTGGTACCGAGCTCGGATCCACTAGTCCAGTGTGGTGGAATTCTGCAGATATCCAGCAACCATGGCGGC
CCCCGGCAGCGCCCGGCGACCCCTGCTGCTGCTACTGCTGTTGCTGCTGCTCGGCCTCATGCATTGTGCG
TCAGCAGCAATGTTTATGGTGAAAAATGGCAACGGGACCGCGTGCATAATGGCCAACTTCTCTGCTGCCT
TCTCAGTGAACTACGACACCAAGAGTGGCCCTAAGAACATGACCTTTGACCTGCCATCAGATGCCACAGT
GGTGCTCAACCGCAGCTCCTGTGGAAAAGAGAACACTTCTGACCCCAGTCTCGTGATTGCTTTTGGAAGA
GGACATACACTCACTCTCAATTTCACGAGAAATGCAACACGTTACAGCGTCCAGCTCATGAGTTTTGTTT
ATAACTTGTCAGACACACACCTTTTCCCCAATGCGAGCTCCAAAGAAATCAAGACTGTGGAATCTATAAC
TGACATCAGGGCAGATATAGATAAAAAATACAGATGTGTTAGTGGCACCCAGGTCCACATGAACAACGTG
ACCGTAACGCTCCATGATGCCACCATCCAGGCGTACCTTTCCAACAGCAGCTTCAGCAGGGGAGAGACAC
GCTGTGAACAAGACAGGCCTTCCCCAACCACAGCGCCCCCTGCGCCACCCAGCCCCTCGCCCTCACCCGT
GCCCAAGAGCCCCTCTGTGGACAAGTACAACGTGAGCGGCACCAACGGGACCTGCCTGCTGGCCAGCATG
GGGCTGCAGCTGAACCTCACCTATGAGAGGAAGGACAACACGACGGTGACAAGGCTTCTCAACATCAACC
CCAACAAGACCTCGGCCAGCGGGAGCTGCGGCGCCCACCTGGTGACTCTGGAGCTGCACAGCGAGGGCAC
CACCGTCCTGCTCTTCCAGTTCGGGATGAATGCAAGTTCTAGCCGGTTTTTCCTACAAGGAATCCAGTTG
AATACAATTCTTCCTGACGCCAGAGACCCCGCCTTTAAAGCTGCCAACGGCTCCCTGCGAGCGCTGCAGG
CCACAGTCGGCAATTCCTACAAGTGCAACGCGGAGGAGCACGTCCGTGTCACGAAGGCGTTTTCAGTCAA
TATATTCAAAGTGTGGGTCCAGGCTTTCAAGGTGGAAGGTGGCCAGTTTGGCTCTGTGGAGGAGTGTCTG
CTGGACGAGAACAGCATGCTGATCCCCATCGCTGTGGGTGGTGCCCTGGCGGGGCTGGTCCTCATCGTCC
TCATCGCCTACCTCGTCGGCAGGAAGAGGAGTCACGCAGGCTACCAGACTATCGGCTCCACCGGCTCCAC
AGGCTCCACCGGCGCGGTCGACGGTACCGCGGGCCCGGGATCCATCGCCACCGATAAAGACTGCGAAATG
AAACGCACTACCCTGGACAGCCCGCTGGGTAAACTGGAACTGAGCGGTTGCGAGCAGGGCCTGCACCGCA
TCATTTTCCTGGGCAAAGGTACGAGCGCTGCGGATGCGGTCGAAGTACCGGCTCCGGCTGCGGTTCTGGG
TGGCCCGGAGCCGCTGATGCAGGCTACCGCATGGCTGAACGCATATTTTCACCAGCCAGAGGCGATTGAA
GAGTTCCCTGTACCGGCCCTGCATCACCCGGTATTTCAGCAGGAATCCTTTACCCGTCAGGTACTGTGGA
AACTGCTGAAAGTAGTGAAATTCGGCGAGGTGATCTCCTATTCCCATCTGGCGGCGCTGGCTGGCAACCC
AGCGGCAACTGCGGCGGTGAAAACCGCTCTGTCTGGTAATCCGGTGCCAATTCTGATCCCGTGCCACCGT
GTGGTTCAGGGCGACCTGGACGTAGGTGGCTACGAAGGCGGCCTGGCTGTGAAAGAATGGCTGCTGGCGC
ACGAAGGTCACCGTCTGGGTAAACCAGGCCTGGGCTAACCGCTCGAGTCTAGAGGGCCCGTTTAAACCCG
CTGATCAGCCTCGACTGTGCCTTCTAGTTGCCAGCCATCTGTTGTTTGCCCCTCCCCCGTGCCTTCCTTG
ACCCTGGAAGGTGCCACTCCCACTGTCCTTTCCTAATAAAATGAGGAAATTGCATCGCATTGTCTGAGTA
GGTGTCATTCTATTCTGGGGGGTGGGGTGGGGCAGGACAGCAAGGGGGAGGATTGGGAAGACAATAGCAG
GCATGCTGGGGATGCGGTGGGCTCTATGGCTTCTGAGGCGGAAAGAACCAGCTGGGGCTCTAGGGGGTAT
CCCC
[124 nt withheld, positions 3225-3348]
C
[91 nt withheld, positions 3350-3440]
AGGGTGATGGTTCACGTACCTAGAAGTTCCTATTCCGAAGTTCCTATTCTCTAGAAAGTATAGGAACTTC
CTTGGCCAAAAAGCCTGAACTCACCGCGACGTCTGTCGAGAAGTTTCTGATCGAAAAGTTCGACAGCGTC
TCCGACCTGATGCAGCTCTCGGAGGGCGAAGAATCTCGTGCTTTCAGCTTCGATGTAGGAGGGCGTGGAT
ATGTCCTGCGGGTAAATAGCTGCGCCGATGGTTTCTACAAAGATCGTTATGTTTATCGGCACTTTGCATC
GGCCGCGCTCCCGATTCCGGAAGTGCTTGACATTGGGGAATTCAGCGAGAGCCTGACCTATTGCATCTCC
CGCCGTGCACAGGGTGTCACGTTGCAAGACCTGCCTGAAACCGAACTGCCCGCTGTTCTGCAGCCGGTCG
CGGAGGCCATGGATGCGATCGCTGCGGCCGATCTTAGCCAGACGAGCGGGTTCGGCCCATTCGGACCGCA
AGGAATCGGTCAATACACTACATGGCGTGATTTCATATGCGCGATTGCTGATCCCCATGTGTATCACTGG
CAAACTGTGATGGACGACACCGTCAGTGCGTCCGTCGCGCAGGCTCTCGATGAGCTGATGCTTTGGGCCG
AGGACTGCCCCGAAGTCCGGCACCTCGTGCACGCGGATTTCGGCTCCAACAATGTCCTGACGGACAATGG
CCGCATAACAGCGGTCATTGACTGGAGCGAGGCGATGTTCGGGGATTCCCAATACGAGGTCGCCAACATC
TTCTTCTGGAGGCCGTGGTTGGCTTGTATGGAGCAGCAGACGCGCTACTTCGAGCGGAGGCATCCGGAGC
TTGCAGGATCGCCGCGGCTCCGGGCGTATATGCTCCGCATTGGTCTTGACCAACTCTATCAGAGCTTGGT
TGACGGCAATTTCGATGATGCAGCTTGGGCGCAGGGTCGATGCGACGCAATCGTCCGATCCGGAGCCGGG
ACTGTCGGGCGTACACAAATCGCCCGCAGAAGCGCGGCCGTCTGGACCGATGGCTGTGTAGAAGTACTCG
CCGATAGTGGAAACCGACGCCCCAGCACTCGTCCGAGGGCAAAGGAATAGCACGTACTACGAGATTTCGA
TTCCACCGCCGCCTTCTATGAAAGGTTGGGCTTCGGAATCGTTTTCCGGGACGCCGGCTGGATGATCCTC
CAGCGCGGGGATCTCATGCTGGAGTTCTTCGCCCACCCCAACTTGTTTATTGCAGCTTATAATGGTTACA
AATAAAGCAATAGCATCACAAATTTCACAAATAAAGCATTTTTTTCACTGCATTCTAGTTGTGGTTTGTC
CAAACTCATCAATGTATCTTATCATGTCTGTATACCGTCGACCTCTAGCTAGAGCTTGGCGTAATCATGG
TCATAGCTGTTTCCTGTGTGAAATTGTTATCCGCTCACAATTCCACACAACATACGAGCCGGAAGCATAA
AGTGTAAAGCCTGGGGTGCCTAATGAGTGAGCTAACTCACATTAATTGCGTTGCGCTCACTGCCCGCTTT
CCAGTCGGGAAACCTGTCGTGCCAGCTGCATTAATGAATCGGCCAACGCGCGGGGAGAGGCGGTTTGCGT
ATTGGGCGCTCTTCCGCTTCCTCGCTCACTGACTCGCTGCGCTCGGTCGTTCGGCTGCGGCGAGCGGTAT
CAGCTCACTCAAAGGCGGTAATACGGTTATCCACAGAATCAGGGGATAACGCAGGAAAGAACATGTGAGC
AAAAGGCCAGCAAAAGGCCAGGAACCGTAAAAAGGCCGCGTTGCTGGCGTTTTTCCATAGGCTCCGCCCC
CCTGACGAGCATCACAAAAATCGACGCTCAAGTCAGAGGTGGCGAAACCCGACAGGACTATAAAGATACC
AGGCGTTTCCCCCTGGAAGCTCCCTCGTGCGCTCTCCTGTTCCGACCCTGCCGCTTACCGGATACCTGTC
CGCCTTTCTCCCTTCGGGAAGCGTGGCGCTTTCTCATAGCTCACGCTGTAGGTATCTCAGTTCGGTGTAG
GTCGTTCGCTCCAAGCTGGGCTGTGTGCACGAACCCCCCGTTCAGCCCGACCGCTGCGCCTTATCCGGTA
ACTATCGTCTTGAGTCCAACCCGGTAAGACACGACTTATCGCCACTGGCAGCAGCCACTGGTAACAGGAT
TAGCAGAGCGAGGTATGTAGGCGGTGCTACAGAGTTCTTGAAGTGGTGGCCTAACTACGGCTACACTAGA
AGAACAGTATTTGGTATCTGCGCTCTGCTGAAGCCAGTTACCTTCGGAAAAAGAGTTGGTAGCTCTTGAT
CCGGCAAACAAACCACCGCTGGTAGCGGTGGTTTTTTTGTTTGCAAGCAGCAGATTACGCGCAGAAAAAA
AGGATCTCAAGAAGATCCTTTGATCTTTTCTACGGGGTCTGACGCTCAGTGGAACGAAAACTCACGTTAA
GGGATTTTGGTCATGAGATTATCAAAAAGGATCTTCACCTAGATCCTTTTAAATTAAAAATGAAGTTTTA
AATCAATCTAAAGTATATATGAGTAAACTTGGTCTGACAGTTACCAATGCTTAATCAGTGAGGCACCTAT
CTCAGCGATCTGTCTATTTCGTTCATCCATAGTTGCCTGACTCCCCGTCGTGTAGATAACTACGATACGG
GAGGGCTTACCATCTGGCCCCAGTGCTGCAATGATACCGCGAGACCCACGCTCACCGGCTCCAGATTTAT
CAGCAATAAACCAGCCAGCCGGAAGGGCCGAGCGCAGAAGTGGTCCTGCAACTTTATCCGCCTCCATCCA
GTCTATTAATTGTTGCCGGGAAGCTAGAGTAAGTAGTTCGCCAGTTAATAGTTTGCGCAACGTTGTTGCC
ATTGCTACAGGCATCGTGGTGTCACGCTCGTCGTTTGGTATGGCTTCATTCAGCTCCGGTTCCCAACGAT
CAAGGCGAGTTACATGATCCCCCATGTTGTGCAAAAAAGCGGTTAGCTCCTTCGGTCCTCCGATCGTTGT
CAGAAGTAAGTTGGCCGCAGTGTTATCACTCATGGTTATGGCAGCACTGCATAATTCTCTTACTGTCATG
CCATCCGTAAGATGCTTTTCTGTGACTGGTGAGTACTCAACCAAGTCATTCTGAGAATAGTGTATGCGGC
GACCGAGTTGCTCTTGCCCGGCGTCAATACGGGATAATACCGCGCCACATAGCAGAACTTTAAAAGTGCT
CATCATTGGAAAACGTTCTTCGGGGCGAAAACTCTCAAGGATCTTACCGCTGTTGAGATCCAGTTCGATG
TAACCCACTCGTGCACCCAACTGATCTTCAGCATCTTTTACTTTCACCAGCGTTTCTGGGTGAGCAAAAA
CAGGAAGGCAAAATGCCGCAAAAAAGGGAATAAGGGCGACACGGAAATGTTGAATACTCATACTCTTCCT
TTTTCAATATTATTGAAGCATTTATCAGGGTTATTGTCTCATGAGCGGATACATATTTGAATGTATTTAG
AAAAATAAACAAATAGGGGTTCCGCGCACATTTCCCCGAAAAGTGCCACCTGACGTC
